>Addgene plasmid #68242 | pDGB1omega1_SF (GB0158) | depositor full sequence | sequence record 128148 | pDGB1omega1_SF (GB0158) sequence 3082 bps
GGAGCTCAATGGTAACTTTACTCTTTATTTAACCATACATTTTTTTTTATTTTTTTCACTTTGTTCTTCA
TCCACTATTGTTCTTTGTTCATCTTGAACAAAAGCTCCCTCCTTCTTTGTTCTTCATCCACCATTGTTCT
TCATCAATCATTTCGCTGTCATGAGACCGGATCCTGACAGGATATATTGGCGGGTAAACTAAGTCGCTGT
ATGTGTTTGTTTGAGATCTCATGTGAGCAAAAGGCCAGCAAAAGGCCAGGAACCGTAAAAAGGCCGCGTT
GCTGGCGTTTTTCCATAGGCTCCGCCCCCCTGACGAGCATCACAAAAATCGACGCTCAAGTCAGAGGTGG
CGAAACCCGACAGGACTATAAAGATACCAGGCGTTTCCCCCTGGAAGCTCCCTCGTGCGCTCTCCTGTTC
CGACCCTGCCGCTTACCGGATACCTGTCCGCCTTTCTCCCTTCGGGAAGCGTGGCGCTTTCTCATAGCTC
ACGCTGTAGGTATCTCAGTTCGGTGTAGGTCGTTCGCTCCAAGCTGGGCTGTGTGCACGAACCCCCCGTT
CAGCCCGACCGCTGCGCCTTATCCGGTAACTATCGTCTTGAGTCCAACCCGGTAAGACACGACTTATCGC
CACTGGCAGCAGCCACTGGTAACAGGATTAGCAGAGCGAGGTATGTAGGCGGTGCTACAGAGTTCTTGAA
GTGGTGGCCTAACTACGGCTACACTAGAAGAACAGTATTTGGTATCTGCGCTCTGCTGAAGCCAGTTACC
TTCGGAAGAAGAGTTGGTAGCTCTTGATCCGGCAAACAAACCACCGCTGGTAGCGGTGGTTTTTTTGTTT
GCAAGCAGCAGATTACGCGCAGAAAAAAAGGATCTCAAGAAGATCCTTTGATCTTTTCTACGGGGTCTGA
CGCTCAGTGGAACGAAAACTCACGTTAAGGGATTTTGGTCATGAGATTATCAAAAAGGATCTTCACCTAG
ATCCTTTTAAATTAAAAATGAAGTTTTAAATCAATCTAAAGTATATATGTGTAACATTGGTCTAGTGATT
ATTTGCCGACTACCTTGGTGATCTCGCCTTTCACGTAGTGGACAAATTCTTCCAACTGATCTGCGCGCGA
GGCCAAGCGATCTTCTTCTTGTCCAAGATAAGCCTGTCTAGCTTCAAGTATGACGGGCTGATACTGGGCC
GGCAGGCGCTCCATTGCCCAGTCGGCAGCGACATCCTTCGGCGCGATTTTGCCGGTTACTGCGCTGTACC
AAATGCGGGACAACGTAAGCACTACATTTCGCTCATCACCAGCCCAGTCGGGCGGCGAGTTCCATAGCGT
TAAGGTTTCATTTAGCGCCTCAAATAGATCCTGTTCAGGAACCGGATCAAAGAGTTCCTCCGCCGCTGGA
CCTACCAAGGCAACGCTATGTTCTCTTGCTTTTGTCAGCAAGATAGCCAGATCAATGTCGATCGTGGCTG
GCTCGAAGATACCTGCAAGAATGTCATTGCGCTGCCATTCTCCAAATTGCAGTTCGCGCTTAGCTGGATA
ACGCCACGGAATGATGTCGTCGTGCACAACAATGGTGACTTCTACAGCGCGGAGAATCTCGCTCTCTCCA
GGGGAAGCCGAAGTTTCCAAAAGGTCGTTGATCAAAGCTCGCCGCGTTGTTTCATCAAGCCTTACGGTCA
CCGTAACCAGCAAATCAATATCACTGTGTGGCTTCAGGCCGCCATCCACTGCGGAGCCGTACAAATGTAC
GGCCAGCAACGTCGGTTCGAGATGGCGCTCGATGACGCCAACTACCTCTGATAGTTGAGTCGATACTTCG
GCGATCACCGCTTCCCTCATGATGTTTAACTTTGTTTTAGGGCGACTGCCCTGCTGCGTAACATCGTTGC
TGCTCCATAACATCAAACATCGACCCACGGCGTAACGCGCTTGCTGCTTGGATGCCCGAGGCATAGACTG
TACCCCAAAAAAACAGTCATAACAAGCCATGAAAACCGCCACTGCGCCGTTACCACCGCTGCGTTCGGTC
AAGGTTCTGGACCAGTTGCGTGAGCGCATACGCTACTTGCATTACAGCTTACGAACCGAACAGGCTTATG
TCCACTGGGTTCGTGCCTTCATCCGTTTCCACGGTGTGCGTCACCCGGCAACCTTGGGCAGCAGCGAAGT
CGAGGCATTTCTGTCCTGGCTGGAACACCCCTTGTATTACTGTTTATGTAAGCAGACAGTTTTATTGTTC
ATGATGATATATTTTTATCTTGTGCAATGTAACATCAGAGATTTTGAGACACAACGTGGCTTTGTTGAAT
AAATCGAACTTTTGCTGAGTTGAAGGATCAGATCACGCATCTTCCCGACAACGCAGACCGTTCCGTGGCA
AAGCAAAAGTTCAAAATCACCAACTGGTCCACCTACAACAAAGCTCTCATCAACCGTGGCTCCCTCACTT
TCTGGCTGGATGATGGGGCGATTCAGGCGATCCCCATCCAACAGCCCGCCGTCGAGCGGGCTTTTTTATC
CCCGGAAGCCTGTGGATAGAGGGTAGTTATCCACGTGAAACCGCTAATGCCCCGCAAAGCCTTGATTCAC
GGGGCTTTCCGGCCCGCTCCAAAAACTATCCACGTGAAATCGCTAATCAGGGTACGTGAAATCGCTAATC
GGAGTACGTGAAATCGCTAATAAGGTCACGTGAAATCGCTAATCAAAAAGGCACGTGAGAACGCTAATAG
CCCTTTCAGATCAACAGCTTGCAAACACCCCTCGCTCCGGCAAGTAGTTACAGCAAGTAGTATGTTCAAT
TAGCTTTTCAATTATGAATATATATATCAATTATTGGTCGCCCTTGGCTTGTGGACAATGCGCTACGCGC
ACCGGCTCCGCCCGTGGACAACCGCAAGCGGTTGCCCACCGTCGAGCGCCTTTGCCCACAACCCGGCGGC
CGGCCGCAACAGATCGTTTTATAAATTTTTTTTTTTGAAAAAGAAAAAGCCCGAAAGGCGGCAACCTCTC
GGGCTTCTGGATTTCCGATCCCCGGAATTAGATCTTGGCAGGATATATTGTGGTGTAACGGATCCGGTCT
CA
Features (pLannotate 1.2.2; 8 found; start..end, strand, type, name):
    175..199     +  misc_feature   RB T-DNA repeat: right border repeat from nopaline C58 T-DNA
    290..878     -  rep_origin     ori: high-copy-number ColE1/pMB1/pBR322/pUC origin of replication
   1052..1840    -  CDS            aadA: S3AD_ECOLX - Experimental evidence at protein level: Swiss-Prot protein existence level 1. Mediates bacterial resistance to the antibiotics streptomycin and spectinomycin. From Escherichia coli.
   1847..1903    -  CDS            GmR (fragment): gentamycin acetyltransferase; aacC1; confers resistance to gentamycin
   2079..2102    -  promoter       Pc promoter (fragment): intI1 (promoter lies within the coding sequence); class 1 integron promoter
   2378..2479    +  CDS            TRA2_ECOLX (fragment): Protein predicted: Swiss-Prot protein existence level 4. Required for transposition of transposon Tn903. From Escherichia coli.
   2484..2919    +  rep_origin     pSa ori: origin of replication from bacterial plasmid pSa
   3046..3068    +  misc_feature   LB T-DNA repeat: left border repeat from nopaline C58 T-DNA (truncated)
