[The description below was written by a language model from this plasmid's Addgene catalogue record and pLannotate feature annotations shown in this document.]
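Description:
pDGB1omega1_SF (GB0158) is a "twister" plasmid from the GoldenBraid 2.0 DNA assembly system for plant synthetic biology. It is built on the pDGB1_omega1 destination vector, a small binary backbone derived from pGreenII. The annotated 3,082 nt sequence shows the expected binary-vector architecture. Nopaline-type right and left T-DNA border repeats (the left one truncated) flank the cloning region. A high-copy ColE1/pUC-type origin supports propagation in E. coli, and a pSa origin is the replication element pGreen-type vectors use in Agrobacterium. Selection in bacteria is by spectinomycin, conferred by the aadA gene. Short annotated fragments of a gentamicin acetyltransferase, a class 1 integron Pc promoter and a Tn903-related sequence appear to be remnants around the resistance cassette and origin rather than functional parts.

The payload is not a gene but a 150 bp stuffer fragment, an intergenic region from tomato (Solanum lycopersicum) from which internal BsaI and BsmBI sites have been removed. It is not annotated in the feature table. It was inserted through BsmBI sites that were destroyed during cloning, and it can be released with BsaI.

GoldenBraid assembly proceeds by binary combination of parts held in complementary vectors, alternating between alpha and omega levels. This inert filler stands in as the omega1 partner, so that an insert held in an omega2 or omega2R vector can be moved into any alpha-level vector without adding a second functional transcriptional unit.
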