Addgene plasmid #68242: pDGB1omega1_SF (GB0158)
Purpose: Twister plasmid to swap inserts from an omega2 or omega2R vector to any alpha level vector
Depositing lab: Diego Orzaez. Depositing organization: Agencia Estatal Consejo Superior de Investigaciones Científicas, M.P. Publication: GoldenBraid 2.0: a comprehensive DNA assembly framework for plant synthetic biology. Sarrion-Perdigones A, Vazquez-Vilar M, Palaci J, Castelijns B, Forment J, Ziarsolo P, Blanca J, Granell A, Orzaez D. Plant Physiol. 2013 Jul;162(3):1618-31. 10.1104/pp.113.217661 PubMed 23669743.
Backbone
  Vector backbone: pDGB1_omega1
  Backbone manufacturer: self-made; derived from pGreenII generated at the JIC
  Vector type: Synthetic Biology ; Unspecified
Growth in bacteria
  Bacterial resistance: Spectinomycin, 50 μg/mL
  Growth temperature: 37°C
  Growth strain: DH5alpha
  Copy number: High Copy
Gene/Insert
  Gene/Insert name: Solanum lycopersicum intergenic region
  Insert size (bp): 150
  Mutation: BsaI and BsmBI sites removed
  Cloning method: Restriction Enzyme; 5′ cloning site BsmBI (destroyed during cloning); 3′ cloning site BsmBI (destroyed during cloning)
  Sequencing primers: 5′ caacctctcgggcttctgga
Terms and licenses: Academic/Nonprofit Terms; Industry Terms: Not Available to Industry
Depositor comments: insert can be released with BsaI
How to cite: pDGB1omega1_SF (GB0158) was a gift from Diego Orzaez (Addgene plasmid # 68242 ; http://n2t.net/addgene:68242 ; RRID:Addgene_68242)
