>Addgene plasmid #68242 | pDGB1omega1_SF (GB0158) | addgene partial sequence | sequence record 128146 | ASK-FN2 5'-CGGCCTTTTTACGGTTCCTG-3'
AACAAACACATACAGCGACTTAGTTTACCCGCCAATATATCCTGTCAGGATCCGGTCTCATGACAGCGAA
ATGATTGATGAAGAACAATGGTGGATGAAGAACAAAGAAGGAGGGAGCTTTTGTTCAAGATGAACAAAGA
ACAATAGTGGATGAAGAACAAAGTGAAAAAAATAAAAAAAAATGTATGGTTAAATAAAGAGTAAAGTTAC
CATTGAGCTCCTGAGACCGGATCCGTTACACCACAATATATCCTGCCAAGATCTAATTCCGGGGATCGGA
AATCCAGAAGCCCGAGAGGTTGCCGCCTTTCGGGCTTTTTCTTTTTCAAAAAAAAAAATTTATAAAACGA
TCTGTTGCGGCCGGCCGCCGGGTTGTGGGCAAAGGCGCTCGACGGTGGGCAACCGCTTGCGGTTGTCCAC
GGGCGGAGCCGGTGCGCGTAGCGCATTGTCCACAAGCCAAGGGCGACCAATAATTGATATATATATTCAT
AATTGAAAAGCTAATTGAACATACTACTTGCTGTAACTACTTGCCGGAGCGAGGGGTGTTTGCAAGCTGT
TGATCTGAAAGGGCTATTAGCGTTCTCACGTGCCTTTTTGATTAGCGATTTCACGTGACCTTATTAGCGA
TTTCACGTACTCCGATTAGCGATTTCACGTACCCTGATTAGCGATTTCACGTGGATAGTTTTTGGAGCGG
GCCGGAAAGCCCCGTGAATCAAGGCTTTGCGGGGCATTAGCGGTTTCACGTGGATAACTACCCTCTATCC
ACAGGCTTCCGGGGATAAAAAAGCCCGCTCGACGGCGGGCTGTTGGATGGGGATCGCCTGAATCGCCCCA
TCATCCAGCCAGAAAGTGAGGGAGCCACGGTTGATGAGAGCTTTGTTGTAGGTGGACCAGTTGGTGA
